>Addgene plasmid #110855 | pLenti-VQR-PGK-Puro | depositor full sequence | sequence record 208407 | Full Sequence
TTAATGTAGTCTTATGCAATACTCTTGTAGTCTTGCAACATGGTAACGATGAGTTAGCAACATGCCTTAC
AAGGAGAGAAAAAGCACCGTGCATGCCGATTGGTGGAAGTAAGGTGGTACGATCGTGCCTTATTAGGAAG
GCAACAGACGGGTCTGACATGGATTGGACGAACCACTGAATTGCCGCATTGCAGAGATATTGTATTTAAG
TGCCTAGCTCGATACATAAACGGGTCTCTCTGGTTAGACCAGATCTGAGCCTGGGAGCTCTCTGGCTAAC
TAGGGAACCCACTGCTTAAGCCTCAATAAAGCTTGCCTTGAGTGCTTCAAGTAGTGTGTGCCCGTCTGTT
GTGTGACTCTGGTAACTAGAGATCCCTCAGACCCTTTTAGTCAGTGTGGAAAATCTCTAGCAGTGGCGCC
CGAACAGGGACTTGAAAGCGAAAGGGAAACCAGAGGAGCTCTCTCGACGCAGGACTCGGCTTGCTGAAGC
GCGCACGGCAAGAGGCGAGGGGCGGCGACTGGTGAGTACGCCAAAAATTTTGACTAGCGGAGGCTAGAAG
GAGAGAGATGGGTGCGAGAGCGTCAGTATTAAGCGGGGGAGAATTAGATCGCGATGGGAAAAAATTCGGT
TAAGGCCAGGGGGAAAGAAAAAATATAAATTAAAACATATAGTATGGGCAAGCAGGGAGCTAGAACGATT
CGCAGTTAATCCTGGCCTGTTAGAAACATCAGAAGGCTGTAGACAAATACTGGGACAGCTACAACCATCC
CTTCAGACAGGATCAGAAGAACTTAGATCATTATATAATACAGTAGCAACCCTCTATTGTGTGCATCAAA
GGATAGAGATAAAAGACACCAAGGAAGCTTTAGACAAGATAGAGGAAGAGCAAAACAAAAGTAAGACCAC
CGCACAGCAAGCGGCCGCTGATCTTCAGACCTGGAGGAGGAGATATGAGGGACAATTGGAGAAGTGAATT
ATATAAATATAAAGTAGTAAAAATTGAACCATTAGGAGTAGCACCCACCAAGGCAAAGAGAAGAGTGGTG
CAGAGAGAAAAAAGAGCAGTGGGAATAGGAGCTTTGTTCCTTGGGTTCTTGGGAGCAGCAGGAAGCACTA
TGGGCGCAGCGTCAATGACGCTGACGGTACAGGCCAGACAATTATTGTCTGGTATAGTGCAGCAGCAGAA
CAATTTGCTGAGGGCTATTGAGGCGCAACAGCATCTGTTGCAACTCACAGTCTGGGGCATCAAGCAGCTC
CAGGCAAGAATCCTGGCTGTGGAAAGATACCTAAAGGATCAACAGCTCCTGGGGATTTGGGGTTGCTCTG
GAAAACTCATTTGCACCACTGCTGTGCCTTGGAATGCTAGTTGGAGTAATAAATCTCTGGAACAGATTTG
GAATCACACGACCTGGATGGAGTGGGACAGAGAAATTAACAATTACACAAGCTTAATACACTCCTTAATT
GAAGAATCGCAAAACCAGCAAGAAAAGAATGAACAAGAATTATTGGAATTAGATAAATGGGCAAGTTTGT
GGAATTGGTTTAACATAACAAATTGGCTGTGGTATATAAAATTATTCATAATGATAGTAGGAGGCTTGGT
AGGTTTAAGAATAGTTTTTGCTGTACTTTCTATAGTGAATAGAGTTAGGCAGGGATATTCACCATTATCG
TTTCAGACCCACCTCCCAACCCCGAGGGGACCCAGACCACAATTTTAAAAGAAAAGGGGGGATTGGGGGG
TACAGTGCAGGGGAAAGAATAGTAGACATAATAGCAACAGACATACAAACTAAAGAATTACAAAAACAAA
TTACAAAAATTCAAAATTTTCGGGTTTATTACAGGGACAGCAGAGATCCACTTTGGCGCCGGCTCGAGTG
GCTCCGGTGCCCGTCAGTGGGCAGAGCGCACATCGCCCACAGTCCCCGAGAAGTTGGGGGGAGGGGTCGG
CAATTGAACCGGTGCCTAGAGAAGGTGGCGCGGGGTAAACTGGGAAAGTGATGTCGTGTACTGGCTCCGC
CTTTTTCCCGAGGGTGGGGGAGAACCGTATATAAGTGCAGTAGTCGCCGTGAACGTTCTTTTTCGCAACG
GGTTTGCCGCCAGAACACAGGTGTCGTGACGCGGGATCCGCCACCATGGATAAAAAGTATTCTATTGGTT
TAGACATCGGCACTAATTCCGTTGGATGGGCTGTCATAACCGATGAATACAAAGTACCTTCAAAGAAATT
TAAGGTGTTGGGGAACACAGACCGTCATTCGATTAAAAAGAATCTTATCGGTGCCCTCCTATTCGATAGT
GGCGAAACGGCAGAGGCGACTCGCCTGAAACGAACCGCTCGGAGAAGGTATACACGTCGCAAGAACCGAA
TATGTTACTTACAAGAAATTTTTAGCAATGAGATGGCCAAAGTTGACGATTCTTTCTTTCACCGTTTGGA
AGAGTCCTTCCTTGTCGAAGAGGACAAGAAACATGAACGGCACCCCATCTTTGGAAACATAGTAGATGAG
GTGGCATATCATGAAAAGTACCCAACGATTTATCACCTCAGAAAAAAGCTAGTTGACTCAACTGATAAAG
CGGACCTGAGGTTAATCTACTTGGCTCTTGCCCATATGATAAAGTTCCGTGGGCACTTTCTCATTGAGGG
TGATCTAAATCCGGACAACTCGGATGTCGACAAACTGTTCATCCAGTTAGTACAAACCTATAATCAGTTG
TTTGAAGAGAACCCTATAAATGCAAGTGGCGTGGATGCGAAGGCTATTCTTAGCGCCCGCCTCTCTAAAT
CCCGACGGCTAGAAAACCTGATCGCACAATTACCCGGAGAGAAGAAAAATGGGTTGTTCGGTAACCTTAT
AGCGCTCTCACTAGGCCTGACACCAAATTTTAAGTCGAACTTCGACTTAGCTGAAGATGCCAAATTGCAG
CTTAGTAAGGACACGTACGATGACGATCTCGACAATCTACTGGCACAAATTGGAGATCAGTATGCGGACT
TATTTTTGGCTGCCAAAAACCTTAGCGATGCAATCCTCCTATCTGACATACTGAGAGTTAATACTGAGAT
TACCAAGGCGCCGTTATCCGCTTCAATGATCAAAAGGTACGATGAACATCACCAAGACTTGACACTTCTC
AAGGCCCTAGTCCGTCAGCAACTGCCTGAGAAATATAAGGAAATATTCTTTGATCAGTCGAAAAACGGGT
ACGCAGGTTATATTGACGGCGGAGCGAGTCAAGAGGAATTCTACAAGTTTATCAAACCCATATTAGAGAA
GATGGATGGGACGGAAGAGTTGCTTGTAAAACTCAATCGCGAAGATCTACTGCGAAAGCAGCGGACTTTC
GACAACGGTAGCATTCCACATCAAATCCACTTAGGCGAATTGCATGCTATACTTAGAAGGCAGGAGGATT
TTTATCCGTTCCTCAAAGACAATCGTGAAAAGATTGAGAAAATCCTAACCTTTCGCATACCTTACTATGT
GGGACCCCTGGCCCGAGGGAACTCTCGGTTCGCATGGATGACAAGAAAGTCCGAAGAAACGATTACTCCA
TGGAATTTTGAGGAAGTTGTCGATAAAGGTGCGTCAGCTCAATCGTTCATCGAGAGGATGACCAACTTTG
ACAAGAATTTACCGAACGAAAAAGTATTGCCTAAGCACAGTTTACTTTACGAGTATTTCACAGTGTACAA
TGAACTCACGAAAGTTAAGTATGTCACTGAGGGCATGCGTAAACCCGCCTTTCTAAGCGGAGAACAGAAG
AAAGCAATAGTAGATCTGTTATTCAAGACCAACCGCAAAGTGACAGTTAAGCAATTGAAAGAGGACTACT
TTAAGAAAATTGAATGCTTCGATTCTGTCGAGATCTCCGGGGTAGAAGATCGATTTAATGCGTCACTTGG
TACGTATCATGACCTCCTAAAGATAATTAAAGATAAGGACTTCCTGGATAACGAAGAGAATGAAGATATC
TTAGAAGATATAGTGTTGACTCTTACCCTCTTTGAAGATCGGGAAATGATTGAGGAAAGACTAAAAACAT
ACGCTCACCTGTTCGACGATAAGGTTATGAAACAGTTAAAGAGGCGTCGCTATACGGGCTGGGGACGATT
GTCGCGGAAACTTATCAACGGGATAAGAGACAAGCAAAGTGGTAAAACTATTCTCGATTTTCTAAAGAGC
GACGGCTTCGCCAATAGGAACTTTATGCAGCTGATCCATGATGACTCTTTAACCTTCAAAGAGGATATAC
AAAAGGCACAGGTTTCCGGACAAGGGGACTCATTGCACGAACATATTGCGAATCTTGCTGGTTCGCCAGC
CATCAAAAAGGGCATACTCCAGACAGTCAAAGTAGTGGATGAGCTAGTTAAGGTCATGGGACGTCACAAA
CCGGAAAACATTGTAATCGAGATGGCACGCGAAAATCAAACGACTCAGAAGGGGCAAAAAAACAGTCGAG
AGCGGATGAAGAGAATAGAAGAGGGTATTAAAGAACTGGGCAGCCAGATCTTAAAGGAGCATCCTGTGGA
AAATACCCAATTGCAGAACGAGAAACTTTACCTCTATTACCTACAAAATGGAAGGGACATGTATGTTGAT
CAGGAACTGGACATAAACCGTTTATCTGATTACGACGTCGATCACATTGTACCCCAATCCTTTTTGAAGG
ACGATTCAATCGACAATAAAGTGCTTACACGCTCGGATAAGAACCGAGGGAAAAGTGACAATGTTCCAAG
CGAGGAAGTCGTAAAGAAAATGAAGAACTATTGGCGGCAGCTCCTAAATGCGAAACTGATAACGCAAAGA
AAGTTCGATAACTTAACTAAAGCTGAGAGGGGTGGCTTGTCTGAACTTGACAAGGCCGGATTTATTAAAC
GTCAGCTCGTGGAAACCCGCCAAATCACAAAGCATGTTGCACAGATACTAGATTCCCGAATGAATACGAA
ATACGACGAGAACGATAAGCTGATTCGGGAAGTCAAAGTAATCACTTTAAAGTCAAAATTGGTGTCGGAC
TTCAGAAAGGATTTTCAATTCTATAAAGTTAGGGAGATAAATAACTACCACCATGCGCACGACGCTTATC
TTAATGCCGTCGTAGGGACCGCACTCATTAAGAAATACCCGAAGCTAGAAAGTGAGTTTGTGTATGGTGA
TTACAAAGTTTATGACGTCCGTAAGATGATCGCGAAAAGCGAACAGGAGATAGGCAAGGCTACAGCCAAA
TACTTCTTTTATTCTAACATTATGAATTTCTTTAAGACGGAAATCACTCTGGCAAACGGAGAGATACGCA
AACGACCTTTAATTGAAACCAATGGGGAGACAGGTGAAATCGTATGGGATAAGGGCCGGGACTTCGCGAC
GGTGAGAAAAGTTTTGTCCATGCCCCAAGTCAACATAGTAAAGAAAACTGAGGTGCAGACCGGAGGGTTT
TCAAAGGAATCGATTCTTCCAAAAAGGAATAGTGATAAGCTCATCGCTCGTAAAAAGGACTGGGACCCGA
AAAAGTACGGTGGCTTCGTGAGCCCTACAGTTGCCTATTCTGTCCTAGTAGTGGCAAAAGTTGAGAAGGG
AAAATCCAAGAAACTGAAGTCAGTCAAAGAATTATTGGGGATAACGATTATGGAGCGCTCGTCTTTTGAA
AAGAACCCCATCGACTTCCTTGAGGCGAAAGGTTACAAGGAAGTAAAAAAGGATCTCATAATTAAACTAC
CAAAGTATAGTCTGTTTGAGTTAGAAAATGGCCGAAAACGGATGTTGGCTAGCGCCGGAGAGCTTCAAAA
GGGGAACGAACTCGCACTACCGTCTAAATACGTGAATTTCCTGTATTTAGCGTCCCATTACGAGAAGTTG
AAAGGTTCACCTGAAGATAACGAACAGAAGCAACTTTTTGTTGAGCAGCACAAACATTATCTCGACGAAA
TCATAGAGCAAATTTCGGAATTCAGTAAGAGAGTCATCCTAGCTGATGCCAATCTGGACAAAGTATTAAG
CGCATACAACAAGCACAGGGATAAACCCATACGTGAGCAGGCGGAAAATATTATCCATTTGTTTACTCTT
ACCAACCTCGGCGCTCCAGCCGCATTCAAGTATTTTGACACAACGATAGATCGCAAACAGTACAGATCTA
CCAAGGAGGTGCTAGACGCGACACTGATTCACCAATCCATCACGGGATTATATGAAACTCGGATAGATTT
GTCACAGCTTGGGGGTGACGGATCCCCCAAGAAGAAGAGGAAAGTCTCGAGCGACTACAAAGACCATGAC
GGTGATTATAAAGATCATGACATCGATTACAAGGATGACGATGACAAGTAAGATGCATCTACCGGGTAGG
GGAGGCGCTTTTCCCAAGGCAGTCTGGAGCATGCGCTTTAGCAGCCCCGCTGGGCACTTGGCGCTACACA
AGTGGCCTCTGGCCTCGCACACATTCCACATCCACCGGTAGGCGCCAACCGGCTCCGTTCTTTGGTGGCC
CCTTCGCGCCACCTTCTACTCCTCCCCTAGTCAGGAAGTTCCCCCCCGCCCCGCAGCTCGCGTCGTGCAG
GACGTGACAAATGGAAGTAGCACGTCTCACTAGTCTCGTGCAGATGGACAGCACCGCTGAGCAATGGAAG
CGGGTAGGCCTTTGGGGCAGCGGCCAATAGCAGCTTTGCTCCTTCGCTTTCTGGGCTCAGAGGCTGGGAA
GGGGTGGGTCCGGGGGCGGGCTCAGGGGCGGGCTCAGGGGCGGGGCGGGCGCCCGAAGGTCCTCCGGAGG
CCCGGCATTCTGCACGCTTCAAAAGCGCACGTCTGCCGCGCTGTTCTCCTCTTCCTCATCTCCGGGCCTT
TCGACCTGCAGCCCAAGCTTACCATGACCGAGTACAAGCCCACGGTGCGCCTCGCCACCCGCGACGACGT
CCCCAGGGCCGTACGCACCCTCGCCGCCGCGTTCGCCGACTACCCCGCCACGCGCCACACCGTCGATCCG
GACCGCCACATCGAGCGGGTCACCGAGCTGCAAGAACTCTTCCTCACGCGCGTCGGGCTCGACATCGGCA
AGGTGTGGGTCGCGGACGACGGCGCCGCGGTGGCGGTCTGGACCACGCCGGAGAGCGTCGAAGCGGGGGC
GGTGTTCGCCGAGATCGGCCCGCGCATGGCCGAGTTGAGCGGTTCCCGGCTGGCCGCGCAGCAACAGATG
GAAGGCCTCCTGGCGCCGCACCGGCCCAAGGAGCCCGCGTGGTTCCTGGCCACCGTCGGCGTCTCGCCCG
ACCACCAGGGCAAGGGTCTGGGCAGCGCCGTCGTGCTCCCCGGAGTGGAGGCGGCCGAGCGCGCCGGGGT
GCCCGCCTTCCTGGAGACCTCCGCGCCCCGCAACCTCCCCTTCTACGAGCGGCTCGGCTTCACCGTCACC
GCCGACGTCGAGGTGCCCGAAGGACCGCGCACCTGGTGCATGACCCGCAAGCCCGGTGCCTGATTCTAGA
AAGTCGACAATCAACCTCTGGATTACAAAATTTGTGAAAGATTGACTGGTATTCTTAACTATGTTGCTCC
TTTTACGCTATGTGGATACGCTGCTTTAATGCCTTTGTATCATGCTATTGCTTCCCGTATGGCTTTCATT
TTCTCCTCCTTGTATAAATCCTGGTTGCTGTCTCTTTATGAGGAGTTGTGGCCCGTTGTCAGGCAACGTG
GCGTGGTGTGCACTGTGTTTGCTGACGCAACCCCCACTGGTTGGGGCATTGCCACCACCTGTCAGCTCCT
TTCCGGGACTTTCGCTTTCCCCCTCCCTATTGCCACGGCGGAACTCATCGCCGCCTGCCTTGCCCGCTGC
TGGACAGGGGCTCGGCTGTTGGGCACTGACAATTCCGTGGTGTTGTCGGGGAAATCATCGTCCTTTCCTT
GGCTGCTCGCCTGTGTTGCCACCTGGATTCTGCGCGGGACGTCCTTCTGCTACGTCCCTTCGGCCCTCAA
TCCAGCGGACCTTCCTTCCCGCGGCCTGCTGCCGGCTCTGCGGCCTCTTCCGCGTCTTCGCCTTCGCCCT
CAGACGAGTCGGATCTCCCTTTGGGCCGCCTCCCCGCGTCGACTTTAAGACCAATGACTTACAAGGCAGC
TGTAGATCTTAGCCACTTTTTAAAAGAAAAGGGGGGACTGGAAGGGCTAATTCACTCCCAACGAAGACAA
GATCTGCTTTTTGCTTGTACTGGGTCTCTCTGGTTAGACCAGATCTGAGCCTGGGAGCTCTCTGGCTAAC
TAGGGAACCCACTGCTTAAGCCTCAATAAAGCTTGCCTTGAGTGCTTCAAGTAGTGTGTGCCCGTCTGTT
GTGTGACTCTGGTAACTAGAGATCCCTCAGACCCTTTTAGTCAGTGTGGAAAATCTCTAGCAGTACGTAT
AGTAGTTCATGTCATCTTATTATTCAGTATTTATAACTTGCAAAGAAATGAATATCAGAGAGTGAGAGGA
ACTTGTTTATTGCAGCTTATAATGGTTACAAATAAAGCAATAGCATCACAAATTTCACAAATAAAGCATT
TTTTTCACTGCATTCTAGTTGTGGTTTGTCCAAACTCATCAATGTATCTTATCATGTCTGGCTCTAGCTA
TCCCGCCCCTAACTCCGCCCATCCCGCCCCTAACTCCGCCCAGTTCCGCCCATTCTCCGCCCCATGGCTG
ACTAATTTTTTTTATTTATGCAGAGGCCGAGGCCGCCTCGGCCTCTGAGCTATTCCAGAAGTAGTGAGGA
GGCTTTTTTGGAGGCCTAGGGACGTACCCAATTCGCCCTATAGTGAGTCGTATTACGCGCGCTCACTGGC
CGTCGTTTTACAACGTCGTGACTGGGAAAACCCTGGCGTTACCCAACTTAATCGCCTTGCAGCACATCCC
CCTTTCGCCAGCTGGCGTAATAGCGAAGAGGCCCGCACCGATCGCCCTTCCCAACAGTTGCGCAGCCTGA
ATGGCGAATGGG
[124 nt withheld, positions 8973-9096]
C
[91 nt withheld, positions 9098-9188]
A
[49 nt withheld, positions 9190-9238]
CCTTTGACGTTGGAGTCCACGTTCTTT
[37 nt withheld, positions 9266-9302]
ACCCTATCTCGGTCTATTCTTTTGATTTATAAGGGATTTTGCCGATTTCGGCCTATTGGTTAAAAAATGA
GCTGATTTAACAAAAATTTAACGCGAATTTTAACAAAATATTAACGCTTACAATTTAGGTGGCACTTTTC
GGGGAAATGTGCGCGGAACCCCTATTTGTTTATTTTTCTAAATACATTCAAATATGTATCCGCTCATGAG
ACAATAACCCTGATAAATGCTTCAATAATATTGAAAAAGGAAGAGTATGAGTATTCAACATTTCCGTGTC
GCCCTTATTCCCTTTTTTGCGGCATTTTGCCTTCCTGTTTTTGCTCACCCAGAAACGCTGGTGAAAGTAA
AAGATGCTGAAGATCAGTTGGGTGCACGAGTGGGTTACATCGAACTGGATCTCAACAGCGGTAAGATCCT
TGAGAGTTTTCGCCCCGAAGAACGTTTTCCAATGATGAGCACTTTTAAAGTTCTGCTATGTGGCGCGGTA
TTATCCCGTATTGACGCCGGGCAAGAGCAACTCGGTCGCCGCATACACTATTCTCAGAATGACTTGGTTG
AGTACTCACCAGTCACAGAAAAGCATCTTACGGATGGCATGACAGTAAGAGAATTATGCAGTGCTGCCAT
AACCATGAGTGATAACACTGCGGCCAACTTACTTCTGACAACGATCGGAGGACCGAAGGAGCTAACCGCT
TTTTTGCACAACATGGGGGATCATGTAACTCGCCTTGATCGTTGGGAACCGGAGCTGAATGAAGCCATAC
CAAACGACGAGCGTGACACCACGATGCCTGTAGCAATGGCAACAACGTTGCGCAAACTATTAACTGGCGA
ACTACTTACTCTAGCTTCCCGGCAACAATTAATAGACTGGATGGAGGCGGATAAAGTTGCAGGACCACTT
CTGCGCTCGGCCCTTCCGGCTGGCTGGTTTATTGCTGATAAATCTGGAGCCGGTGAGCGTGGGTCTCGCG
GTATCATTGCAGCACTGGGGCCAGATGGTAAGCCCTCCCGTATCGTAGTTATCTACACGACGGGGAGTCA
GGCAACTATGGATGAACGAAATAGACAGATCGCTGAGATAGGTGCCTCACTGATTAAGCATTGGTAACTG
TCAGACCAAGTTTACTCATATATACTTTAGATTGATTTAAAACTTCATTTTTAATTTAAAAGGATCTAGG
TGAAGATCCTTTTTGATAATCTCATGACCAAAATCCCTTAACGTGAGTTTTCGTTCCACTGAGCGTCAGA
CCCCGTAGAAAAGATCAAAGGATCTTCTTGAGATCCTTTTTTTCTGCGCGTAATCTGCTGCTTGCAAACA
AAAAAACCACCGCTACCAGCGGTGGTTTGTTTGCCGGATCAAGAGCTACCAACTCTTTTTCCGAAGGTAA
CTGGCTTCAGCAGAGCGCAGATACCAAATACTGTTCTTCTAGTGTAGCCGTAGTTAGGCCACCACTTCAA
GAACTCTGTAGCACCGCCTACATACCTCGCTCTGCTAATCCTGTTACCAGTGGCTGCTGCCAGTGGCGAT
AAGTCGTGTCTTACCGGGTTGGACTCAAGACGATAGTTACCGGATAAGGCGCAGCGGTCGGGCTGAACGG
GGGGTTCGTGCACACAGCCCAGCTTGGAGCGAACGACCTACACCGAACTGAGATACCTACAGCGTGAGCT
ATGAGAAAGCGCCACGCTTCCCGAAGGGAGAAAGGCGGACAGGTATCCGGTAAGCGGCAGGGTCGGAACA
GGAGAGCGCACGAGGGAGCTTCCAGGGGGAAACGCCTGGTATCTTTATAGTCCTGTCGGGTTTCGCCACC
TCTGACTTGAGCGTCGATTTTTGTGATGCTCGTCAGGGGGGCGGAGCCTATGGAAAAACGCCAGCAACGC
GGCCTTTTTACGGTTCCTGGCCTTTTGCTGGCCTTTTGCTCACATGTTCTTTCCTGCGTTATCCCCTGAT
TCTGTGGATAACCGTATTACCGCCTTTGAGTGAGCTGATACCGCTCGCCGCAGCCGAACGACCGAGCGCA
GCGAGTCAGTGAGCGAGGAAGCGGAAGAGCGCCCAATACGCAAACCGCCTCTCCCCGCGCGTTGGCCGAT
TCATTAATGCAGCTGGCACGACAGGTTTCCCGACTGGAAAGCGGGCAGTGAGCGCAACGCAATTAATGTG
AGTTAGCTCACTCATTAGGCACCCCAGGCTTTACACTTTATGCTTCCGGCTCGTATGTTGTGTGGAATTG
TGAGCGGATAACAATTTCACACAGGAAACAGCTATGACCATGATTACGCCAAGCGCGCAATTAACCCTCA
CTAAAGGGAACAAAAGCTGGAGCTGCAAGC
Features (pLannotate 1.2.2; 28 found; start..end, strand, type, name):
      5..231     +  promoter       RSV promoter: Rous sarcoma virus enhancer/promoter
    232..412     +  LTR            5' LTR (truncated): truncated 5' long terminal repeat (LTR) from HIV-1
    459..584     +  misc_feature   HIV-1 Ψ: packaging signal of human immunodeficiency virus type 1
    568..931     +  CDS            HIV-1 gag (fragment): gag protein from human immunodeficiency virus 1; gag
   1077..1310    +  misc_feature   RRE: The Rev response element (RRE) of HIV-1 allows for Rev-dependent mRNA export from the nucleus to the cytoplasm.
   1687..1713    +  CDS            Rev (fragment): human immunodeficiency virus 1 (HIV-1) Rev protein; rev; enhances nuclear export of unspliced and incompletely spliced viral mRNAs
   1723..1840    +  misc_feature   cPPT/CTS: central polypurine tract and central termination sequence of HIV-1
   1909..2120    +  promoter       EF-1α core promoter: core promoter for human elongation factor EF-1α
   2146..6249    +  CDS            Cas9 VQR: Streptococcus pyogenes Cas9 endonuclease with the D1135V/R1335Q/T1337R mutations has an altered recognition specificity for the protospacer adjacent motif (PAM) (Kleinstiver et al., 2015)
   6283..6348    +  CDS            3xFLAG: three tandem FLAG® epitope tags, followed by an enterokinase cleavage site
   6364..6863    +  promoter       PGK promoter: mouse phosphoglycerate kinase 1 promoter
   6884..7483    +  CDS            PuroR: puromycin N-acetyltransferase; pac from Streptomyces alboniger; confers resistance to puromycin
   7499..8087    +  misc_feature   WPRE: woodchuck hepatitis virus posttranscriptional regulatory element
   8138..8157    +  misc_feature   cPPT/CTS (fragment): central polypurine tract and central termination sequence of HIV-1
   8159..8392    +  LTR            3' LTR (ΔU3): self-inactivating 3' long terminal repeat (LTR) from HIV-1
   8470..8591    +  polyA_signal   SV40 poly(A) signal: SV40 polyadenylation signal
   8631..8766    +  rep_origin     SV40 ori: SV40 origin of replication
   8787..8805    -  promoter       T7 promoter: promoter for bacteriophage T7 RNA polymerase
   8813..8968    +  CDS            lacZα (fragment): LacZα fragment of β-galactosidase; lacZ fragment
   8973..9401    +  rep_origin     f1 ori (sequence partly withheld): f1 bacteriophage origin of replication; arrow indicates direction of (+) strand synthesis
   9454..9558    +  promoter       AmpR promoter: bla
   9559..10419   +  CDS            AmpR: β-lactamase; bla; confers resistance to ampicillin, carbenicillin, and related antibiotics
  10590..11178   +  rep_origin     ori: high-copy-number ColE1/pMB1/pBR322/pUC origin of replication
  11361..11453   +  CDS            lacI (fragment): lac repressor; lacI; The lac repressor binds to the lac operator to inhibit transcription in E. coli. This inhibition can be relieved by adding lactose or isopropyl-β-D-thiogalactopyranoside (IPTG).
  11466..11487   +  protein_bind   CAP binding site: CAP binding activates transcription in the presence of cAMP. E. coli catabolite activator protein
  11502..11532   +  promoter       lac promoter: promoter for the E. coli lac operon
  11536..11558   +  protein_bind   lac operator (fragment): The lac repressor binds to the lac operator to inhibit transcription in E. coli. This inhibition can be relieved by adding lactose or isopropyl-β-D-thiogalactopyranoside (IPTG). lac repressor encoded by lacI
  11601..11619   +  promoter       T3 promoter: promoter for bacteriophage T3 RNA polymerase
