>Addgene plasmid #110855 | pLenti-VQR-PGK-Puro | addgene full sequence | sequence record 211430 | Addgene NGS Result
AGCTTAATGTAGTCTTATGCAATACTCTTGTAGTCTTGCAACATGGTAACGATGAGTTAGCAACATGCCT
TACAAGGAGAGAAAAAGCACCGTGCATGCCGATTGGTGGAAGTAAGGTGGTACGATCGTGCCTTATTAGG
AAGGCAACAGACGGGTCTGACATGGATTGGACGAACCACTGAATTGCCGCATTGCAGAGATATTGTATTT
AAGTGCCTAGCTCGATACATAAACGGGTCTCTCTGGTTAGACCAGATCTGAGCCTGGGAGCTCTCTGGCT
AACTAGGGAACCCACTGCTTAAGCCTCAATAAAGCTTGCCTTGAGTGCTTCAAGTAGTGTGTGCCCGTCT
GTTGTGTGACTCTGGTAACTAGAGATCCCTCAGACCCTTTTAGTCAGTGTGGAAAATCTCTAGCAGTGGC
GCCCGAACAGGGACTTGAAAGCGAAAGGGAAACCAGAGGAGCTCTCTCGACGCAGGACTCGGCTTGCTGA
AGCGCGCACGGCAAGAGGCGAGGGGCGGCGACTGGTGAGTACGCCAAAAATTTTGACTAGCGGAGGCTAG
AAGGAGAGAGATGGGTGCGAGAGCGTCAGTATTAAGCGGGGGAGAATTAGATCGCGATGGGAAAAAATTC
GGTTAAGGCCAGGGGGAAAGAAAAAATATAAATTAAAACATATAGTATGGGCAAGCAGGGAGCTAGAACG
ATTCGCAGTTAATCCTGGCCTGTTAGAAACATCAGAAGGCTGTAGACAAATACTGGGACAGCTACAACCA
TCCCTTCAGACAGGATCAGAAGAACTTAGATCATTATATAATACAGTAGCAACCCTCTATTGTGTGCATC
AAAGGATAGAGATAAAAGACACCAAGGAAGCTTTAGACAAGATAGAGGAAGAGCAAAACAAAAGTAAGAC
CACCGCACAGCAAGCGGCCGCTGATCTTCAGACCTGGAGGAGGAGATATGAGGGACAATTGGAGAAGTGA
ATTATATAAATATAAAGTAGTAAAAATTGAACCATTAGGAGTAGCACCCACCAAGGCAAAGAGAAGAGTG
GTGCAGAGAGAAAAAAGAGCAGTGGGAATAGGAGCTTTGTTCCTTGGGTTCTTGGGAGCAGCAGGAAGCA
CTATGGGCGCAGCGTCAATGACGCTGACGGTACAGGCCAGACAATTATTGTCTGGTATAGTGCAGCAGCA
GAACAATTTGCTGAGGGCTATTGAGGCGCAACAGCATCTGTTGCAACTCACAGTCTGGGGCATCAAGCAG
CTCCAGGCAAGAATCCTGGCTGTGGAAAGATACCTAAAGGATCAACAGCTCCTGGGGATTTGGGGTTGCT
CTGGAAAACTCATTTGCACCACTGCTGTGCCTTGGAATGCTAGTTGGAGTAATAAATCTCTGGAACAGAT
TTGGAATCACACGACCTGGATGGAGTGGGACAGAGAAATTAACAATTACACAAGCTTAATACACTCCTTA
ATTGAAGAATCGCAAAACCAGCAAGAAAAGAATGAACAAGAATTATTGGAATTAGATAAATGGGCAAGTT
TGTGGAATTGGTTTAACATAACAAATTGGCTGTGGTATATAAAATTATTCATAATGATAGTAGGAGGCTT
GGTAGGTTTAAGAATAGTTTTTGCTGTACTTTCTATAGTGAATAGAGTTAGGCAGGGATATTCACCATTA
TCGTTTCAGACCCACCTCCCAACCCCGAGGGGACCCAGACCACAATTTTAAAAGAAAAGGGGGGATTGGG
GGGTACAGTGCAGGGGAAAGAATAGTAGACATAATAGCAACAGACATACAAACTAAAGAATTACAAAAAC
AAATTACAAAAATTCAAAATTTTCGGGTTTATTACAGGGACAGCAGAGATCCACTTTGGCGCCGGCTCGA
GTGGCTCCGGTGCCCGTCAGTGGGCAGAGCGCACATCGCCCACAGTCCCCGAGAAGTTGGGGGGAGGGGT
CGGCAATTGAACCGGTGCCTAGAGAAGGTGGCGCGGGGTAAACTGGGAAAGTGATGTCGTGTACTGGCTC
CGCCTTTTTCCCGAGGGTGGGGGAGAACCGTATATAAGTGCAGTAGTCGCCGTGAACGTTCTTTTTCGCA
ACGGGTTTGCCGCCAGAACACAGGTGTCGTGACGCGGGATCCGCCACCATGGATAAAAAGTATTCTATTG
GTTTAGACATCGGCACTAATTCCGTTGGATGGGCTGTCATAACCGATGAATACAAAGTACCTTCAAAGAA
ATTTAAGGTGTTGGGGAACACAGACCGTCATTCGATTAAAAAGAATCTTATCGGTGCCCTCCTATTCGAT
AGTGGCGAAACGGCAGAGGCGACTCGCCTGAAACGAACCGCTCGGAGAAGGTATACACGTCGCAAGAACC
GAATATGTTACTTACAAGAAATTTTTAGCAATGAGATGGCCAAAGTTGACGATTCTTTCTTTCACCGTTT
GGAAGAGTCCTTCCTTGTCGAAGAGGACAAGAAACATGAACGGCACCCCATCTTTGGAAACATAGTAGAT
GAGGTGGCATATCATGAAAAGTACCCAACGATTTATCACCTCAGAAAAAAGCTAGTTGACTCAACTGATA
AAGCGGACCTGAGGTTAATCTACTTGGCTCTTGCCCATATGATAAAGTTCCGTGGGCACTTTCTCATTGA
GGGTGATCTAAATCCGGACAACTCGGATGTCGACAAACTGTTCATCCAGTTAGTACAAACCTATAATCAG
TTGTTTGAAGAGAACCCTATAAATGCAAGTGGCGTGGATGCGAAGGCTATTCTTAGCGCCCGCCTCTCTA
AATCCCGACGGCTAGAAAACCTGATCGCACAATTACCCGGAGAGAAGAAAAATGGGTTGTTCGGTAACCT
TATAGCGCTCTCACTAGGCCTGACACCAAATTTTAAGTCGAACTTCGACTTAGCTGAAGATGCCAAATTG
CAGCTTAGTAAGGACACGTACGATGACGATCTCGACAATCTACTGGCACAAATTGGAGATCAGTATGCGG
ACTTATTTTTGGCTGCCAAAAACCTTAGCGATGCAATCCTCCTATCTGACATACTGAGAGTTAATACTGA
GATTACCAAGGCGCCGTTATCCGCTTCAATGATCAAAAGGTACGATGAACATCACCAAGACTTGACACTT
CTCAAGGCCCTAGTCCGTCAGCAACTGCCTGAGAAATATAAGGAAATATTCTTTGATCAGTCGAAAAACG
GGTACGCAGGTTATATTGACGGCGGAGCGAGTCAAGAGGAATTCTACAAGTTTATCAAACCCATATTAGA
GAAGATGGATGGGACGGAAGAGTTGCTTGTAAAACTCAATCGCGAAGATCTACTGCGAAAGCAGCGGACT
TTCGACAACGGTAGCATTCCACATCAAATCCACTTAGGCGAATTGCATGCTATACTTAGAAGGCAGGAGG
ATTTTTATCCGTTCCTCAAAGACAATCGTGAAAAGATTGAGAAAATCCTAACCTTTCGCATACCTTACTA
TGTGGGACCCCTGGCCCGAGGGAACTCTCGGTTCGCATGGATGACAAGAAAGTCCGAAGAAACGATTACT
CCATGGAATTTTGAGGAAGTTGTCGATAAAGGTGCGTCAGCTCAATCGTTCATCGAGAGGATGACCAACT
TTGACAAGAATTTACCGAACGAAAAAGTATTGCCTAAGCACAGTTTACTTTACGAGTATTTCACAGTGTA
CAATGAACTCACGAAAGTTAAGTATGTCACTGAGGGCATGCGTAAACCCGCCTTTCTAAGCGGAGAACAG
AAGAAAGCAATAGTAGATCTGTTATTCAAGACCAACCGCAAAGTGACAGTTAAGCAATTGAAAGAGGACT
ACTTTAAGAAAATTGAATGCTTCGATTCTGTCGAGATCTCCGGGGTAGAAGATCGATTTAATGCGTCACT
TGGTACGTATCATGACCTCCTAAAGATAATTAAAGATAAGGACTTCCTGGATAACGAAGAGAATGAAGAT
ATCTTAGAAGATATAGTGTTGACTCTTACCCTCTTTGAAGATCGGGAAATGATTGAGGAAAGACTAAAAA
CATACGCTCACCTGTTCGACGATAAGGTTATGAAACAGTTAAAGAGGCGTCGCTATACGGGCTGGGGACG
ATTGTCGCGGAAACTTATCAACGGGATAAGAGACAAGCAAAGTGGTAAAACTATTCTCGATTTTCTAAAG
AGCGACGGCTTCGCCAATAGGAACTTTATGCAGCTGATCCATGATGACTCTTTAACCTTCAAAGAGGATA
TACAAAAGGCACAGGTTTCCGGACAAGGGGACTCATTGCACGAACATATTGCGAATCTTGCTGGTTCGCC
AGCCATCAAAAAGGGCATACTCCAGACAGTCAAAGTAGTGGATGAGCTAGTTAAGGTCATGGGACGTCAC
AAACCGGAAAACATTGTAATCGAGATGGCACGCGAAAATCAAACGACTCAGAAGGGGCAAAAAAACAGTC
GAGAGCGGATGAAGAGAATAGAAGAGGGTATTAAAGAACTGGGCAGCCAGATCTTAAAGGAGCATCCTGT
GGAAAATACCCAATTGCAGAACGAGAAACTTTACCTCTATTACCTACAAAATGGAAGGGACATGTATGTT
GATCAGGAACTGGACATAAACCGTTTATCTGATTACGACGTCGATCACATTGTACCCCAATCCTTTTTGA
AGGACGATTCAATCGACAATAAAGTGCTTACACGCTCGGATAAGAACCGAGGGAAAAGTGACAATGTTCC
AAGCGAGGAAGTCGTAAAGAAAATGAAGAACTATTGGCGGCAGCTCCTAAATGCGAAACTGATAACGCAA
AGAAAGTTCGATAACTTAACTAAAGCTGAGAGGGGTGGCTTGTCTGAACTTGACAAGGCCGGATTTATTA
AACGTCAGCTCGTGGAAACCCGCCAAATCACAAAGCATGTTGCACAGATACTAGATTCCCGAATGAATAC
GAAATACGACGAGAACGATAAGCTGATTCGGGAAGTCAAAGTAATCACTTTAAAGTCAAAATTGGTGTCG
GACTTCAGAAAGGATTTTCAATTCTATAAAGTTAGGGAGATAAATAACTACCACCATGCGCACGACGCTT
ATCTTAATGCCGTCGTAGGGACCGCACTCATTAAGAAATACCCGAAGCTAGAAAGTGAGTTTGTGTATGG
TGATTACAAAGTTTATGACGTCCGTAAGATGATCGCGAAAAGCGAACAGGAGATAGGCAAGGCTACAGCC
AAATACTTCTTTTATTCTAACATTATGAATTTCTTTAAGACGGAAATCACTCTGGCAAACGGAGAGATAC
GCAAACGACCTTTAATTGAAACCAATGGGGAGACAGGTGAAATCGTATGGGATAAGGGCCGGGACTTCGC
GACGGTGAGAAAAGTTTTGTCCATGCCCCAAGTCAACATAGTAAAGAAAACTGAGGTGCAGACCGGAGGG
TTTTCAAAGGAATCGATTCTTCCAAAAAGGAATAGTGATAAGCTCATCGCTCGTAAAAAGGACTGGGACC
CGAAAAAGTACGGTGGCTTCGTGAGCCCTACAGTTGCCTATTCTGTCCTAGTAGTGGCAAAAGTTGAGAA
GGGAAAATCCAAGAAACTGAAGTCAGTCAAAGAATTATTGGGGATAACGATTATGGAGCGCTCGTCTTTT
GAAAAGAACCCCATCGACTTCCTTGAGGCGAAAGGTTACAAGGAAGTAAAAAAGGATCTCATAATTAAAC
TACCAAAGTATAGTCTGTTTGAGTTAGAAAATGGCCGAAAACGGATGTTGGCTAGCGCCGGAGAGCTTCA
AAAGGGGAACGAACTCGCACTACCGTCTAAATACGTGAATTTCCTGTATTTAGCGTCCCATTACGAGAAG
TTGAAAGGTTCACCTGAAGATAACGAACAGAAGCAACTTTTTGTTGAGCAGCACAAACATTATCTCGACG
AAATCATAGAGCAAATTTCGGAATTCAGTAAGAGAGTCATCCTAGCTGATGCCAATCTGGACAAAGTATT
AAGCGCATACAACAAGCACAGGGATAAACCCATACGTGAGCAGGCGGAAAATATTATCCATTTGTTTACT
CTTACCAACCTCGGCGCTCCAGCCGCATTCAAGTATTTTGACACAACGATAGATCGCAAACAGTACAGAT
CTACCAAGGAGGTGCTAGACGCGACACTGATTCACCAATCCATCACGGGATTATATGAAACTCGGATAGA
TTTGTCACAGCTTGGGGGTGACGGATCCCCCAAGAAGAAGAGGAAAGTCTCGAGCGACTACAAAGACCAT
GACGGTGATTATAAAGATCATGACATCGATTACAAGGATGACGATGACAAGTAAGATGCATCTACCGGGT
AGGGGAGGCGCTTTTCCCAAGGCAGTCTGGAGCATGCGCTTTAGCAGCCCCGCTGGGCACTTGGCGCTAC
ACAAGTGGCCTCTGGCCTCGCACACATTCCACATCCACCGGTAGGCGCCAACCGGCTCCGTTCTTTGGTG
GCCCCTTCGCGCCACCTTCTACTCCTCCCCTAGTCAGGAAGTTCCCCCCCGCCCCGCAGCTCGCGTCGTG
CAGGACGTGACAAATGGAAGTAGCACGTCTCACTAGTCTCGTGCAGATGGACAGCACCGCTGAGCAATGG
AAGCGGGTAGGCCTTTGGGGCAGCGGCCAATAGCAGCTTTGCTCCTTCGCTTTCTGGGCTCAGAGGCTGG
GAAGGGGTGGGTCCGGGGGCGGGCTCAGGGGNNGGCTCAGGGGCGGGGCGGGCGCCCGAAGGTCCTCCGG
AGGCCCGGCATTCTGCACGCTTCAAAAGCGCACGTCTGCCGCGCTGTTCTCCTCTTCCTCATCTCCGGGC
CTTTCGACCTGCAGCCCAAGCTTACCATGACCGAGTACAAGCCCACGGTGCGCCTCGCCACCCGCGACGA
CGTCCCCAGGGCCGTACGCACCCTCGCCGCCGCGTTCGCCGACTACCCCGCCACGCGCCACACCGTCGAT
CCGGACCGCCACATCGAGCGGGTCACCGAGCTGCAAGAACTCTTCCTCACGCGCGTCGGGCTCGACATCG
GCAAGGTGTGGGTCGCGGACGACGGCGCCGCGGTGGCGGTCTGGACCACGCCGGAGAGCGTCGAAGCGGG
GGCGGTGTTCGCCGAGATCGGCCCGCGCATGGCCGAGTTGAGCGGTTCCCGGCTGGCCGCGCAGCAACAG
ATGGAAGGCCTCCTGGCGCCGCACCGGCCCAAGGAGCCCGCGTGGTTCCTGGCCACCGTCGGCGTCTCGC
CCGACCACCAGGGCAAGGGTCTGGGCAGCGCCGTCGTGCTCCCCGGAGTGGAGGCGGCCGAGCGCGCCGG
GGTGCCCGCCTTCCTGGAGACCTCCGCGCCCCGCAACCTCCCCTTCTACGAGCGGCTCGGCTTCACCGTC
ACCGCCGACGTCGAGGTGCCCGAAGGACCGCGCACCTGGTGCATGACCCGCAAGCCCGGTGCCTGATTCT
AGAAAGTCGACAATCAACCTCTGGATTACAAAATTTGTGAAAGATTGACTGGTATTCTTAACTATGTTGC
TCCTTTTACGCTATGTGGATACGCTGCTTTAATGCCTTTGTATCATGCTATTGCTTCCCGTATGGCTTTC
ATTTTCTCCTCCTTGTATAAATCCTGGTTGCTGTCTCTTTATGAGGAGTTGTGGCCCGTTGTCAGGCAAC
GTGGCGTGGTGTGCACTGTGTTTGCTGACGCAACCCCCACTGGTTGGGGCATTGCCACCACCTGTCAGCT
CCTTTCCGGGACTTTCGCTTTCCCCCTCCCTATTGCCACGGCGGAACTCATCGCCGCCTGCCTTGCCCGC
TGCTGGACAGGGGCTCGGCTGTTGGGCACTGACAATTCCGTGGTGTTGTCGGGGAAATCATCGTCCTTTC
CTTGGCTGCTCGCCTGTGTTGCCACCTGGATTCTGCGCGGGACGTCCTTCTGCTACGTCCCTTCGGCCCT
CAATCCAGCGGACCTTCCTTCCCGCGGCCTGCTGCCGGCTCTGCGGCCTCTTCCGCGTCTTCGCCTTCGC
CCTCAGACGAGTCGGATCTCCCTTTGGGCCGCCTCCCCGCGTCGACTTTAAGACCAATGACTTACAAGGC
AGCTGTAGATCTTAGCCACTTTTTAAAAGAAAAGGGGGGACTGGAAGGGCTAATTCACTCCCAACGAAGA
CAAGATCTGCTTTTTGCTTGTACTGGGTCTCTCTGGTTAGACCAGATCTGAGCCTGGGAGCTCTCTGGCT
AACTAGGGAACCCACTGCTTAAGCCTCAATAAAGCTTGCCTTGAGTGCTTCAAGTAGTGTGTGCCCGTCT
GTTGTGTGACTCTGGTAACTAGAGATCCCTCAGACCCTTTTAGTCAGTGTGGAAAATCTCTAGCAGTACG
TATAGTAGTTCATGTCATCTTATTATTCAGTATTTATAACTTGCAAAGAAATGAATATCAGAGAGTGAGA
GGAACTTGTTTATTGCAGCTTATAATGGTTACAAATAAAGCAATAGCATCACAAATTTCACAAATAAAGC
ATTTTTTTCACTGCATTCTAGTTGTGGTTTGTCCAAACTCATCAATGTATCTTATCATGTCTGGCTCTAG
CTATCCCGCCCCTAACTCCGCCCATCCCGCCCCTAACTCCGCCCAGTTCCGCCCATTCTCCGCCCCATGG
CTGACTAATTTTTTTTATTTATGCAGAGGCCGAGGCCGCCTCGGCCTCTGAGCTATTCCAGAAGTAGTGA
GGAGGCTTTTTTGGAGGCCTAGGGACGTACCCAATTCGCCCTATAGTGAGTCGTATTACGCGCGCTCACT
GGCCGTCGTTTTACAACGTCGTGACTGGGAAAACCCTGGCGTTACCCAACTTAATCGCCTTGCAGCACAT
CCCCCTTTCGCCAGCTGGCGTAATAGCGAAGAGGCCCGCACCGATCGCCCTTCCCAACAGTTGCGCAGCC
TGAATGGCGAATGGG
[124 nt withheld, positions 8976-9099]
C
[91 nt withheld, positions 9101-9191]
A
[49 nt withheld, positions 9193-9241]
CCTTTGACGTTGGAGTCCACGTTCTTT
[37 nt withheld, positions 9269-9305]
ACCCTATCTCGGTCTATTCTTTTGATTTATAAGGGATTTTGCCGATTTCGGCCTATTGGTTAAAAAATGA
GCTGATTTAACAAAAATTTAACGCGAATTTTAACAAAATATTAACGCTTACAATTTAGGTGGCACTTTTC
GGGGAAATGTGCGCGGAACCCCTATTTGTTTATTTTTCTAAATACATTCAAATATGTATCCGCTCATGAG
ACAATAACCCTGATAAATGCTTCAATAATATTGAAAAAGGAAGAGTATGAGTATTCAACATTTCCGTGTC
GCCCTTATTCCCTTTTTTGCGGCATTTTGCCTTCCTGTTTTTGCTCACCCAGAAACGCTGGTGAAAGTAA
AAGATGCTGAAGATCAGTTGGGTGCACGAGTGGGTTACATCGAACTGGATCTCAACAGCGGTAAGATCCT
TGAGAGTTTTCGCCCCGAAGAACGTTTTCCAATGATGAGCACTTTTAAAGTTCTGCTATGTGGCGCGGTA
TTATCCCGTATTGACGCCGGGCAAGAGCAACTCGGTCGCCGCATACACTATTCTCAGAATGACTTGGTTG
AGTACTCACCAGTCACAGAAAAGCATCTTACGGATGGCATGACAGTAAGAGAATTATGCAGTGCTGCCAT
AACCATGAGTGATAACACTGCGGCCAACTTACTTCTGACAACGATCGGAGGACCGAAGGAGCTAACCGCT
TTTTTGCACAACATGGGGGATCATGTAACTCGCCTTGATCGTTGGGAACCGGAGCTGAATGAAGCCATAC
CAAACGACGAGCGTGACACCACGATGCCTGTAGCAATGGCAACAACGTTGCGCAAACTATTAACTGGCGA
ACTACTTACTCTAGCTTCCCGGCAACAATTAATAGACTGGATGGAGGCGGATAAAGTTGCAGGACCACTT
CTGCGCTCGGCCCTTCCGGCTGGCTGGTTTATTGCTGATAAATCTGGAGCCGGTGAGCGTGGGTCTCGCG
GTATCATTGCAGCACTGGGGCCAGATGGTAAGCCCTCCCGTATCGTAGTTATCTACACGACGGGGAGTCA
GGCAACTATGGATGAACGAAATAGACAGATCGCTGAGATAGGTGCCTCACTGATTAAGCATTGGTAACTG
TCAGACCAAGTTTACTCATATATACTTTAGATTGATTTAAAACTTCATTTTTAATTTAAAAGGATCTAGG
TGAAGATCCTTTTTGATAATCTCATGACCAAAATCCCTTAACGTGAGTTTTCGTTCCACTGAGCGTCAGA
CCCCGTAGAAAAGATCAAAGGATCTTCTTGAGATCCTTTTTTTCTGCGCGTAATCTGCTGCTTGCAAACA
AAAAAACCACCGCTACCAGCGGTGGTTTGTTTGCCGGATCAAGAGCTACCAACTCTTTTTCCGAAGGTAA
CTGGCTTCAGCAGAGCGCAGATACCAAATACTGTTCTTCTAGTGTAGCCGTAGTTAGGCCACCACTTCAA
GAACTCTGTAGCACCGCCTACATACCTCGCTCTGCTAATCCTGTTACCAGTGGCTGCTGCCAGTGGCGAT
AAGTCGTGTCTTACCGGGTTGGACTCAAGACGATAGTTACCGGATAAGGCGCAGCGGTCGGGCTGAACGG
GGGGTTCGTGCACACAGCCCAGCTTGGAGCGAACGACCTACACCGAACTGAGATACCTACAGCGTGAGCT
ATGAGAAAGCGCCACGCTTCCCGAAGGGAGAAAGGCGGACAGGTATCCGGTAAGCGGCAGGGTCGGAACA
GGAGAGCGCACGAGGGAGCTTCCAGGGGGAAACGCCTGGTATCTTTATAGTCCTGTCGGGTTTCGCCACC
TCTGACTTGAGCGTCGATTTTTGTGATGCTCGTCAGGGGGGCGGAGCCTATGGAAAAACGCCAGCAACGC
GGCCTTTTTACGGTTCCTGGCCTTTTGCTGGCCTTTTGCTCACATGTTCTTTCCTGCGTTATCCCCTGAT
TCTGTGGATAACCGTATTACCGCCTTTGAGTGAGCTGATACCGCTCGCCGCAGCCGAACGACCGAGCGCA
GCGAGTCAGTGAGCGAGGAAGCGGAAGAGCGCCCAATACGCAAACCGCCTCTCCCCGCGCGTTGGCCGAT
TCATTAATGCAGCTGGCACGACAGGTTTCCCGACTGGAAAGCGGGCAGTGAGCGCAACGCAATTAATGTG
AGTTAGCTCACTCATTAGGCACCCCAGGCTTTACACTTTATGCTTCCGGCTCGTATGTTGTGTGGAATTG
TGAGCGGATAACAATTTCACACAGGAAACAGCTATGACCATGATTACGCCAAGCGCGCAATTAACCCTCA
CTAAAGGGAACAAAAGCTGGAGCTGCA
Features (pLannotate 1.2.2; 28 found; start..end, strand, type, name):
      8..234     +  promoter       RSV promoter: Rous sarcoma virus enhancer/promoter
    235..415     +  LTR            5' LTR (truncated): truncated 5' long terminal repeat (LTR) from HIV-1
    462..587     +  misc_feature   HIV-1 Ψ: packaging signal of human immunodeficiency virus type 1
    571..934     +  CDS            HIV-1 gag (fragment): gag protein from human immunodeficiency virus 1; gag
   1080..1313    +  misc_feature   RRE: The Rev response element (RRE) of HIV-1 allows for Rev-dependent mRNA export from the nucleus to the cytoplasm.
   1690..1716    +  CDS            Rev (fragment): human immunodeficiency virus 1 (HIV-1) Rev protein; rev; enhances nuclear export of unspliced and incompletely spliced viral mRNAs
   1726..1843    +  misc_feature   cPPT/CTS: central polypurine tract and central termination sequence of HIV-1
   1912..2123    +  promoter       EF-1α core promoter: core promoter for human elongation factor EF-1α
   2149..6252    +  CDS            Cas9 VQR: Streptococcus pyogenes Cas9 endonuclease with the D1135V/R1335Q/T1337R mutations has an altered recognition specificity for the protospacer adjacent motif (PAM) (Kleinstiver et al., 2015)
   6286..6351    +  CDS            3xFLAG: three tandem FLAG® epitope tags, followed by an enterokinase cleavage site
   6367..6866    +  promoter       PGK promoter: mouse phosphoglycerate kinase 1 promoter
   6887..7486    +  CDS            PuroR: puromycin N-acetyltransferase; pac from Streptomyces alboniger; confers resistance to puromycin
   7502..8090    +  misc_feature   WPRE: woodchuck hepatitis virus posttranscriptional regulatory element
   8141..8160    +  misc_feature   cPPT/CTS (fragment): central polypurine tract and central termination sequence of HIV-1
   8162..8395    +  LTR            3' LTR (ΔU3): self-inactivating 3' long terminal repeat (LTR) from HIV-1
   8473..8594    +  polyA_signal   SV40 poly(A) signal: SV40 polyadenylation signal
   8634..8769    +  rep_origin     SV40 ori: SV40 origin of replication
   8790..8808    -  promoter       T7 promoter: promoter for bacteriophage T7 RNA polymerase
   8816..8971    +  CDS            lacZα (fragment): LacZα fragment of β-galactosidase; lacZ fragment
   8976..9404    +  rep_origin     f1 ori (sequence partly withheld): f1 bacteriophage origin of replication; arrow indicates direction of (+) strand synthesis
   9457..9561    +  promoter       AmpR promoter: bla
   9562..10422   +  CDS            AmpR: β-lactamase; bla; confers resistance to ampicillin, carbenicillin, and related antibiotics
  10593..11181   +  rep_origin     ori: high-copy-number ColE1/pMB1/pBR322/pUC origin of replication
  11364..11456   +  CDS            lacI (fragment): lac repressor; lacI; The lac repressor binds to the lac operator to inhibit transcription in E. coli. This inhibition can be relieved by adding lactose or isopropyl-β-D-thiogalactopyranoside (IPTG).
  11469..11490   +  protein_bind   CAP binding site: CAP binding activates transcription in the presence of cAMP. E. coli catabolite activator protein
  11505..11535   +  promoter       lac promoter: promoter for the E. coli lac operon
  11539..11561   +  protein_bind   lac operator (fragment): The lac repressor binds to the lac operator to inhibit transcription in E. coli. This inhibition can be relieved by adding lactose or isopropyl-β-D-thiogalactopyranoside (IPTG). lac repressor encoded by lacI
  11604..11622   +  promoter       T3 promoter: promoter for bacteriophage T3 RNA polymerase
