[The description below was written by a language model from this plasmid's Addgene catalogue record and pLannotate feature annotations shown in this document.]
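Description:
pLenti-VQR-PGK-Puro is a lentiviral transfer vector adapted from lentiCRISPRv1 for constitutive expression of the Cas9-VQR variant in mammalian cells. The viral portion has a third-generation, self-inactivating layout. An RSV promoter replaces the U3 region upstream of a truncated HIV-1 5' LTR to drive genomic RNA production in packaging cells. It is followed by the Ψ packaging signal with a gag fragment, the Rev response element for nuclear export of the unspliced transcript, and a cPPT/CTS that aids nuclear import of the provirus. A ΔU3 3' LTR closes the cassette, with an SV40 polyadenylation signal and SV40 origin lying outside it. In bacteria the plasmid is maintained through a ColE1/pUC-type origin and ampicillin resistance, and it also carries an f1 origin and remnants of a lac/T7/T3 cloning region. The catalogue lists it as low copy even though the annotated origin is a high-copy type.

The payload consists of two independent expression units. A short EF-1α core promoter (EF1s) drives Streptococcus pyogenes Cas9 carrying the D1135V, R1335Q and T1337R substitutions, which alter PAM recognition and so extend targeting beyond the sites available to wild-type Cas9. The protein is fused at its C terminus to a 3xFLAG epitope for detection, and the record describes the coding sequence as not codon optimized. Downstream, a mouse PGK promoter drives puromycin N-acetyltransferase for selection of transduced cells, and a WPRE enhances transcript expression. No guide RNA cassette is annotated, so guides would have to be supplied separately. The depositor and repository sequences are the same length and give matching feature maps. The construct was deposited with a study on optimized base editors, where the non-optimized version may serve as a comparison, though the record does not say so.
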