Addgene plasmid #110855: pLenti-VQR-PGK-Puro
Purpose: Lentiviral vector for constitutive expression of Cas9-VQR (not codon optimized)
Depositing lab: Lukas Dow. Depositing organization: Cornell University. Publication: Optimized base editors enable efficient editing in cells, organoids and mice. Zafra MP, Schatoff EM, Katti A, Foronda M, Breinig M, Schweitzer AY, Simon A, Han T, Goswami S, Montgomery E, Thibado J, Kastenhuber ER, Sanchez-Rivera FJ, Shi J, Vakoc CR, Lowe SW, Tschaharganeh DF, Dow LE. Nat Biotechnol. 2018 Jul 3. pii: nbt.4194. doi: 10.1038/nbt.4194. PubMed 29969439.
Backbone
  Vector backbone: Adapted from lentiCRISPRv1
  Backbone size w/o insert (bp): 6296
  Vector type: Lentiviral
  Selectable markers: Puromycin
Growth in bacteria
  Bacterial resistance: Ampicillin, 100 μg/mL
  Growth temperature: 30°C
  Growth strain: NEB Stable
  Copy number: Low Copy
Gene/Insert
  Gene/Insert name: Cas9-VQR (alt name: VQR)
  Species: Synthetic
  Insert size (bp): 4212
  Mutation: D1135V, R1335Q, T1337R
  Promoter: EF1s
  Tag / fusion protein: 3X FLAG (C terminal on insert)
  Cloning method: Gibson Cloning
  Sequencing primers: 5′ TAAGTGCAGTAGTCGCCGTG; 3′ TTAAGAATACCAGTCAATCTTTC
Terms and licenses: Academic/Nonprofit Terms; Industry Terms: Not Available to Industry
How to cite: pLenti-VQR-PGK-Puro was a gift from Lukas Dow (Addgene plasmid # 110855 ; http://n2t.net/addgene:110855 ; RRID:Addgene_110855)
